Addgene plasmid #220457: psiTE(2)-p65AD
Purpose: Split intein version of Trojan-p65AD. Create p65AD hemi-driver lines from MiMIC lines, in which MiMIC cassette was inserted into Phase 2 coding intron.
Depositing lab: Benjamin White. Depositing organization: National Institute of Mental Health (NIMH). Publication: Hox gene-specific cellular targeting using split intein Trojan exons. Diao F, Vasudevan D, Heckscher ES, White BH. Proc Natl Acad Sci U S A. 2024 Apr 23;121(17):e2317083121. doi: 10.1073/pnas.2317083121. Epub 2024 Apr 11. PubMed 38602904.
Backbone
  Vector backbone: pBS
  Vector type: Insect Expression
Growth in bacteria
  Bacterial resistance: Ampicillin, 100 μg/mL
  Growth temperature: 37°C
  Growth strain: DH5alpha
  Copy number: High Copy
Gene/Insert
  Gene/Insert name: CfaN-p65AD-CfaC
  Species: Other
  Insert size (bp): 1590
  Cloning method: Gene Synthesis
Terms and licenses: Academic/Nonprofit Terms; Industry Terms: Not Available to Industry
How to cite: psiTE(2)-p65AD was a gift from Benjamin White (Addgene plasmid # 220457 ; http://n2t.net/addgene:220457 ; RRID:Addgene_220457)
