[The description below was written by a language model from this plasmid's Addgene catalogue record and pLannotate feature annotations shown in this document.]
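Description:
psiTE(2)-p65AD is a 4.9 kb pBluescript-based donor plasmid for Drosophila genome engineering, carrying a split intein "Trojan exon" that encodes the p65 transcription activation domain. It is maintained in E. coli as a high-copy plasmid through a ColE1/pUC-type origin and selected with ampicillin (AmpR under its own bla promoter). The backbone also retains the usual pBS elements: an f1 origin, T7 and T3 promoters flanking the cloning region, and lac promoter/operator and lacZα remnants.

The payload is a synthesized cassette of about 1.6 kb, recorded as CfaN-p65AD-CfaC, lying between two inverted φC31 attB sites. These sites allow φC31 integrase-mediated cassette exchange with the attP-flanked MiMIC transposon insertions present in existing fly lines. The annotation detects a DnaE-type N-intein fragment (matching the CfaN half), followed by an SV40 nuclear localization signal and a fragment of human RELA/p65 corresponding to the activation domain. The C-terminal intein half named in the insert lies downstream but was not picked up by the automated annotation, nor were any splice signals or other elements between p65 and the second attB site. No fly promoter is present, since expression is meant to come from the host gene: once swapped into a MiMIC sitting in a phase 2 coding intron, the exon is read in frame with the native transcript. The flanking intein halves presumably then excise the p65AD module from the host protein, though the record does not spell out this mechanism.

The stated use is converting MiMIC lines into p65AD hemi-driver lines, which in split-GAL4-style intersectional schemes are paired with a complementary DNA-binding hemi-driver to restrict expression to cells expressing both genes. The associated work applied this to Hox gene-specific cell targeting.
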