Features (pLannotate 1.2.2; 16 found; start..end, strand, type, name):
     26..44      +  promoter       T7 promoter: promoter for bacteriophage T7 RNA polymerase
     87..156     +  protein_bind   attB: attB site for the φC31 integrase (Groth et al., 2000) phage φC31 integrase
    279..566     +  CDS            dnaE-N (fragment): DPO3A_SYNY3 - Experimental evidence at protein level: Swiss-Prot protein existence level 1. DNA polymerase III is a complex, multichain enzyme responsible for most of the replicative synthesis in bacteria. This DNA polymerase also exhibits 3' to 5' exonuclease activity. The alpha chain is the DNA polymerase (By similarity). From Synechocystis sp. (strain PCC 6803 / Kazusa).
    672..691     +  CDS            SV40 NLS (fragment): nuclear localization signal of SV40 (simian virus 40) large T antigen
    702..1514    +  CDS            RELA (fragment): TF65_HUMAN - Also known as NFKB3. Experimental evidence at protein level: Swiss-Prot protein existence level 1. NF-kappa-B is a pleiotropic transcription factor present in almost all cell types and is the endpoint of a series of signal transduction events that are initiated by a vast array of stimuli related to many biological processes such as inflammation, immunity, differentiation, cell growth, tumorigenesis and apoptosis. NF-kappa-B is a homo- or heterodimeric complex formed by the Rel-like domain- containing proteins RELA/p65, RELB, NFKB1/p105, NFKB1/p50, REL and NFKB2/p52. The heterodime
   2004..2073    -  protein_bind   attB: attB site for the φC31 integrase (Groth et al., 2000) phage φC31 integrase
   2119..2137    -  promoter       T3 promoter: promoter for bacteriophage T3 RNA polymerase
   2182..2198    -  protein_bind   lac operator: The lac repressor binds to the lac operator to inhibit transcription in E. coli. This inhibition can be relieved by adding lactose or isopropyl-β-D-thiogalactopyranoside (IPTG). lac repressor encoded by lacI
   2206..2236    -  promoter       lac promoter: promoter for the E. coli lac operon
   2251..2272    -  protein_bind   CAP binding site: CAP binding activates transcription in the presence of cAMP. E. coli catabolite activator protein
   2285..2377    -  CDS            lacI (fragment): lac repressor; lacI; The lac repressor binds to the lac operator to inhibit transcription in E. coli. This inhibition can be relieved by adding lactose or isopropyl-β-D-thiogalactopyranoside (IPTG).
   2560..3148    -  rep_origin     ori: high-copy-number ColE1/pMB1/pBR322/pUC origin of replication
   3319..4179    -  CDS            AmpR: β-lactamase; bla; confers resistance to ampicillin, carbenicillin, and related antibiotics
   4180..4284    -  promoter       AmpR promoter: bla
   4311..4739    +  rep_origin     f1 ori (sequence partly withheld): f1 bacteriophage origin of replication; arrow indicates direction of (+) strand synthesis
   4771..23      -  CDS            lacZα (fragment) (across the origin): LacZα fragment of β-galactosidase; lacZ fragment
>Addgene plasmid #220457 | psiTE(2)-p65AD | addgene full sequence | sequence record 436528 | Addgene NGS Result
TTGTAAAACGACGGCCAGTGAATTGTAATACGACTCACTATAGGGCGACCCACCGGTGCATGCGCGGCCG
CGATGTAGGTCACGGTCTCGAAGCCGCGGTGCGGGTGCCAGGGCGTGCCCTTGGGCTCCCCGGGCGCGTA
CTCCACCTCACCCATCTGGTCCATCATGATGTCTAGAAGTCGATCCAACATGGCGACTTGTCCCATCCCC
GGCATGTTTAAATATACTAATTATTCTTGAACTAATTTTAATCAACCGATTTATCTCTCTTCCGCAGGGA
ATATTGCCTGTCCTACGACACCGAGATCCTGACCGTGGAGTACGGCTTCCTGCCCATCGGCAAGATCGTG
GAGGAGCGCATCGAGTGCACCGTGTACACCGTGGACAAGAACGGCTTCGTGTACACCCAGCCCATCGCCC
AGTGGCACAACCGCGGCGAGCAGGAGGTGTTCGAGTACTGCCTGGAGGACGGCTCCATCATCCGCGCCAC
CAAGGACCACAAGTTCATGACCACCGACGGCCAGATGCTGCCCATCGACGAGATCTTCGAGCGCGGCCTG
GACCTGAAGCAGGTGGACGGCCTGCCCGAGGGCCGCGGCAGCCTGCTGACCTGCGGCGATGTGGAGGAGA
ACCCCGGGCCCATGGATAAAGCGGAATTAATTCCCGAGCCTCCAAAAAAGAAGAGAAAGGTCGAATTGGG
TTCCACGCCGATGGAGTTCCAGTACCTGCCCGATACGGATGACCGTCACCGTATCGAAGAAAAGCGGAAG
CGAACCTATGAAACCTTCAAGTCCATCATGAAAAAGTCCCCCTTCTCGGGCCCCACGGACCCGCGCCCCC
CGCCCCGTCGTATTGCGGTTCCTTCGCGCAGCAGTGCCAGCGTCCCCAAACCCGCACCGCAGCCCTACCC
GTTCACTTCCTCCCTTAGCACGATTAACTATGATGAGTTCCCCACGATGGTGTTCCCCAGTGGACAAATT
TCCCAGGCATCGGCACTGGCTCCGGCCCCACCGCAAGTCCTCCCCCAGGCGCCCGCTCCGGCACCGGCTC
CCGCAATGGTGAGTGCTCTGGCCCAGGCCCCCGCTCCAGTCCCCGTGCTGGCGCCTGGACCCCCACAGGC
AGTTGCCCCTCCTGCTCCGAAACCAACGCAGGCGGGCGAAGGAACCCTGAGCGAGGCCCTCTTGCAGCTT
CAGTTCGATGACGAAGACTTGGGAGCCCTGCTGGGTAACAGCACAGACCCTGCCGTATTCACCGATCTCG
CATCCGTGGACAACAGCGAGTTTCAGCAGCTCTTGAATCAGGGAATCCCGGTCGCACCTCATACCACAGA
GCCCATGCTGATGGAATACCCGGAGGCTATCACGCGACTGGTGACCGGCGCACAGCGACCACCCGATCCA
GCCCCTGCCCCACTGGGTGCCCCGGGTTTGCCCAATGGCCTCCTCAGCGGCGATGAGGATTTCTCCAGCA
TCGCTGATATGGATTTCTCCGCTTTGCTGAGCCAGATAAGCTCCGCTAGCGGAGGAGGTGGTGGAGGTGG
AGGTGGAGGTACTAGTCTGGAGATCGAGGCCGCCTTCCTGGAGCGCGAGAACACCGCCCTGGAGACCCGC
GTGGCCGAGCTGCGCCAGCGCGTGCAGCGCCTGCGCAACCGCGTGAGCCAGTACCGCACCCGCTACGGCC
CCCTGGGCGGCGGCAAGGAAGGACGCGGATCGTTGCTGACGTGCGGAGACGTGGAGGAGAATCCGGGCCC
CGTGAAGATCATCTCCCGCAAGTCCCTGGGCACCCAGAACGTGTACGACATCGGCGTGGAGAAGGACCAC
AACTTCCTGCTGAAGAACGGCCTGGTGGCCTCCAACTGCTTCAACAGGTAAGTTATTGAACAATGGCATC
AAATGCCTTCATCATCACTACCCTTTAGCCCTTAAGACCCCACAATGACCTTACCCACTCAGAGAAAAAA
GTAAATATGAAAGCCCATTTGAACTTCTCATCATGATGGACCAGATGGGTGAGGTGGAGTACGCGCCCGG
GGAGCCCAAGGGCACGCCCTGGCACCCGCACCGCGGCTTCGAGACCGTGACCTACATCGGCGCGCCGGTA
CCACTAGTGGGGAGGTTCCCTTTAGTGAGGGTTAATTGCGCGCTTGGCGTAATCATGGTCATAGCTGTTT
CCTGTGTGAAATTGTTATCCGCTCACAATTCCACACAACATACGAGCCGGAAGCATAAAGTGTAAAGCCT
GGGGTGCCTAATGAGTGAGCTAACTCACATTAATTGCGTTGCGCTCACTGCCCGCTTTCCAGTCGGGAAA
CCTGTCGTGCCAGCTGCATTAATGAATCGGCCAACGCGCGGGGAGAGGCGGTTTGCGTATTGGGCGCTCT
TCCGCTTCCTCGCTCACTGACTCGCTGCGCTCGGTCGTTCGGCTGCGGCGAGCGGTATCAGCTCACTCAA
AGGCGGTAATACGGTTATCCACAGAATCAGGGGATAACGCAGGAAAGAACATGTGAGCAAAAGGCCAGCA
AAAGGCCAGGAACCGTAAAAAGGCCGCGTTGCTGGCGTTTTTCCATAGGCTCCGCCCCCCTGACGAGCAT
CACAAAAATCGACGCTCAAGTCAGAGGTGGCGAAACCCGACAGGACTATAAAGATACCAGGCGTTTCCCC
CTGGAAGCTCCCTCGTGCGCTCTCCTGTTCCGACCCTGCCGCTTACCGGATACCTGTCCGCCTTTCTCCC
TTCGGGAAGCGTGGCGCTTTCTCATAGCTCACGCTGTAGGTATCTCAGTTCGGTGTAGGTCGTTCGCTCC
AAGCTGGGCTGTGTGCACGAACCCCCCGTTCAGCCCGACCGCTGCGCCTTATCCGGTAACTATCGTCTTG
AGTCCAACCCGGTAAGACACGACTTATCGCCACTGGCAGCAGCCACTGGTAACAGGATTAGCAGAGCGAG
GTATGTAGGCGGTGCTACAGAGTTCTTGAAGTGGTGGCCTAACTACGGCTACACTAGAAGAACAGTATTT
GGTATCTGCGCTCTGCTGAAGCCAGTTACCTTCGGAAAAAGAGTTGGTAGCTCTTGATCCGGCAAACAAA
CCACCGCTGGTAGCGGTGGTTTTTTTGTTTGCAAGCAGCAGATTACGCGCAGAAAAAAAGGATCTCAAGA
AGATCCTTTGATCTTTTCTACGGGGTCTGACGCTCAGTGGAACGAAAACTCACGTTAAGGGATTTTGGTC
ATGAGATTATCAAAAAGGATCTTCACCTAGATCCTTTTAAATTAAAAATGAAGTTTTAAATCAATCTAAA
GTATATATGAGTAAACTTGGTCTGACAGTTACCAATGCTTAATCAGTGAGGCACCTATCTCAGCGATCTG
TCTATTTCGTTCATCCATAGTTGCCTGACTCCCCGTCGTGTAGATAACTACGATACGGGAGGGCTTACCA
TCTGGCCCCAGTGCTGCAATGATACCGCGAGACCCACGCTCACCGGCTCCAGATTTATCAGCAATAAACC
AGCCAGCCGGAAGGGCCGAGCGCAGAAGTGGTCCTGCAACTTTATCCGCCTCCATCCAGTCTATTAATTG
TTGCCGGGAAGCTAGAGTAAGTAGTTCGCCAGTTAATAGTTTGCGCAACGTTGTTGCCATTGCTACAGGC
ATCGTGGTGTCACGCTCGTCGTTTGGTATGGCTTCATTCAGCTCCGGTTCCCAACGATCAAGGCGAGTTA
CATGATCCCCCATGTTGTGCAAAAAAGCGGTTAGCTCCTTCGGTCCTCCGATCGTTGTCAGAAGTAAGTT
GGCCGCAGTGTTATCACTCATGGTTATGGCAGCACTGCATAATTCTCTTACTGTCATGCCATCCGTAAGA
TGCTTTTCTGTGACTGGTGAGTACTCAACCAAGTCATTCTGAGAATAGTGTATGCGGCGACCGAGTTGCT
CTTGCCCGGCGTCAATACGGGATAATACCGCGCCACATAGCAGAACTTTAAAAGTGCTCATCATTGGAAA
ACGTTCTTCGGGGCGAAAACTCTCAAGGATCTTACCGCTGTTGAGATCCAGTTCGATGTAACCCACTCGT
GCACCCAACTGATCTTCAGCATCTTTTACTTTCACCAGCGTTTCTGGGTGAGCAAAAACAGGAAGGCAAA
ATGCCGCAAAAAAGGGAATAAGGGCGACACGGAAATGTTGAATACTCATACTCTTCCTTTTTCAATATTA
TTGAAGCATTTATCAGGGTTATTGTCTCATGAGCGGATACATATTTGAATGTATTTAGAAAAATAAACAA
ATAGGGGTTCCGCGCACATTTCCCCGAAAAGTGCCACCTG
[124 nt withheld, positions 4311-4434]
C
[91 nt withheld, positions 4436-4526]
A
[49 nt withheld, positions 4528-4576]
CCTTTGACGTTGGAGTCCACGTTCTTT
[37 nt withheld, positions 4604-4640]
ACCCTATCTCGGTCTATTCTTTTGATTTATAAGGGATTTTGCCGATTTCGGCCTATTGGTTAAAAAATGA
GCTGATTTAACAAAAATTTAACGCGAATTTTAACAAAATATTAACGCTTACAATTTGCCATTCGCCATTC
AGGCTGCGCAACTGTTGGGAAGGGCGATCGGTGCGGGCCTCTTCGCTATTACGCCAGCTGGCGAAAGGGG
GATGTGCTGCAAGGCGATTAAGTTGGGTAACGCCAGGGTTTTCCCAGTCACGACG
